>Addgene plasmid #128346 | pFB-U6-sgNeuN-gRNA-hSyn-mCherry-WPRE-SV40pA | addgene full sequence | sequence record 251701 | Addgene NGS Result
CCTGCAGGCAGCTGCGCGCTCGCTCGCTCACTGAGGCCGCCCGGGCAAAGCCCGGGCGTCGGGCGACCTT
TGGTCGCCCGGCCTCAGTGAGCGAGCGAGCGCGCAGAGAGGGAGTGGCCAACTCCATCACTAGGGGTTCC
TGCGGCCGCACGCGTCCCCTTCACCGAGGGCCTATTTCCCATGATTCCTTCATATTTGCATATACGATAC
AAGGCTGTTAGAGAGATAATTGGAATTAATTTGACTGTAAACACAAAGATATTAGTACAAAATACGTGAC
GTAGAAAGTAATAATTTCTTGGGTAGTTTGCAGTTTTAAAATTATGTTTTAAAATGGACTATCATATGCT
TACCGTAACTTGAAAGTATTTCGATTTCTTGGCTTTATATATCTTGTGGAAAGGACGAAACGTCGGGGTC
CCTGAACCGGAGTTTTAGAGCTAGAAATAGCAAGTTAAAATAAGGCTAGTCCGTTATCAACTTGAAAAAG
TGGCACCGAGTCGGTGCTTTTTTACTAGTTCTAGACTGCAGAGGGCCCTGCGTATGAGTGCAAGTGGGTT
TTAGGACCAGGATGAGGCGGGGTGGGGGTGCCTACCTGACGACCGACCCCGACCCACTGGACAAGCACCC
AACCCCCATTCCCCAAATTGCGCATCCCCTATCAGAGAGGGGGAGGGGAAACAGGATGCGGCGAGGCGCG
TGCGCACTGCCAGCTTCAGCACCGCGGACAGTGCCTTCGCCCCCGCCTGGCGGCGCGCGCCACCGCCGCC
TCAGCACTGAAGGCGCGCTGACGTCACTCGCCGGTCCCCCGCAAACTCCCCTTCCCGGCCACCTTGGTCG
CGTCCGCGCCGCCGCCGGCCCAGCCGGACCGCACCACGCGAGGCGCGAGATAGGGGGGCACGGGCGCGAC
CATCTGCGCTGCGGCGCCGGCGACTCAGCGCTGCCTCAGTCTGCGGTGGGCAGCGGAGGAGTCGTGTCGT
GCCTGAGAGCGCAGTCGAATTCAAGCTGCTAGCTAGTACCGGTTCGAACAGGTAAGCGCCCCTAAAATCC
CTTTGGGCACAATGTGTCCTGAGGGGAGAGGCAGCGACCTGTAGATGGGACGGGGGCACTAACCCTCAGG
TTTGGGGCTTCTGAATGTGAGTATCGCCATGTAAGCCCAGTATTTGGCCAATCTCAGAAAGCTCCTGGTC
CCTGGAGGGATGGAGAGAGAAAAACAAACAGCTCCTGGAGCAGGGAGAGTGCTGGCCTCTTGCTCTCCGG
CTCCCTCTGTTGCCCTCTGGTTTCTCCCCAGGTTGAATTCGATATCGGATCCGCCACCATGGTGAGCAAG
GGCGAGGAGGATAACATGGCCATCATCAAGGAGTTCATGCGCTTCAAGGTGCACATGGAGGGCTCCGTGA
ACGGCCACGAGTTCGAGATCGAGGGCGAGGGCGAGGGCCGCCCCTACGAGGGCACCCAGACCGCCAAGCT
GAAGGTGACCAAGGGTGGCCCCCTGCCCTTCGCCTGGGACATCCTGTCCCCTCAGTTCATGTACGGCTCC
AAGGCCTACGTGAAGCACCCCGCCGACATCCCCGACTACTTGAAGCTGTCCTTCCCCGAGGGCTTCAAGT
GGGAGCGCGTGATGAACTTCGAGGACGGCGGCGTGGTGACCGTGACCCAGGACTCCTCCCTGCAGGACGG
CGAGTTCATCTACAAGGTGAAGCTGCGCGGCACCAACTTCCCCTCCGACGGCCCCGTAATGCAGAAGAAG
ACCATGGGCTGGGAGGCCTCCTCCGAGCGGATGTACCCCGAGGACGGCGCCCTGAAGGGCGAGATCAAGC
AGAGGCTGAAGCTGAAGGACGGCGGCCACTACGACGCTGAGGTCAAGACCACCTACAAGGCCAAGAAGCC
CGTGCAGCTGCCCGGCGCCTACAACGTCAACATCAAGTTGGACATCACCTCCCACAACGAGGACTACACC
ATCGTGGAACAGTACGAACGCGCCGAGGGCCGCCACTCCACCGGCGGCATGGACGAGCTGTACAAGTAAC
TCGAGAATCAACCTCTGGATTACAAAATTTGTGAAAGATTGACTGGTATTCTTAACTATGTTGCTCCTTT
TACGCTATGTGGATACGCTGCTTTAATGCCTTTGTATCATGCTATTGCTTCCCGTATGGCTTTCATTTTC
TCCTCCTTGTATAAATCCTGGTTGCTGTCTCTTTATGAGGAGTTGTGGCCCGTTGTCAGGCAACGTGGCG
TGGTGTGCACTGTGTTTGCTGACGCAACCCCCACTGGTTGGGGCATTGCCACCACCTGTCAGCTCCTTTC
CGGGACTTTCGCTTTCCCCCTCCCTATTGCCACGGCGGAACTCATCGCCGCCTGCCTTGCCCGCTGCTGG
ACAGGGGCTCGGCTGTTGGGCACTGACAATTCCGTGGTGTTGTCGGGGAAGCTGACGTCCTTTCCATGGC
TGCTCGCCTGTGTTGCCACCTGGATTCTGCGCGGGACGTCCTTCTGCTACGTCCCTTCGGCCCTCAATCC
AGCGGACCTTCCTTCCCGCGGCCTGCTGCCGGCTCTGCGGCCTCTTCCGCGTCTTCGCCTCCGCCCTCAG
ACGAGTCGGATCTCCCTTTGGGCCGCCTCCCCGCGGTACCCAATTCGCCCTATAGTGAGTCGTATTACGC
GCGCAGCGGCCGACCATGGCCCAACTTGTTTATTGCAGCTTATAATGGTTACAAATAAAGCAATAGCATC
ACAAATTTCACAAATAAAGCATTTTTTTCACTGCATTCTAGTTGTGGTTTGTCCAAACTCATCAATGTAT
CTTATCATGTCTGGATCTCCGGACACGTGCGGACCGAGCGGCCGCAGGAACCCCTAGTGATGGAGTTGGC
CACTCCCTCTCTGCGCGCTCGCTCGCTCACTGAGGCCGCCCGGGCTTTGCCCGGGCGGCCTCAGTGAGCG
AGCGAGCGCGCAGCTGCCTGCAGGCATGCAAGCTGTAGCCAACCACTAGAACTATAGCTAGAGTCCTGGG
CGAACAAACGATGCTCGCCTTCCAGAAAACCGAGGATGCGANCCVCTWCVDSGACGCGTGCGGCCGCAGG
AACCCCTAGTGATGGAGTTGGCCACTCCCTCTCTGCGCGCTCGCTCGCTCACTGAGGCCGGGCGACCAAA
GGTCGCCCGACGCCCGGGCTTTGCCCGGGCGGCCTCAGTGAGCGAGCGAGCGCGCAGCTGCCTGCAGGTC
TGAGACAATAACCCTGATAAATGCTTCAATAATGTAAGCTCTAGGAGATCCGAACCAGATAAGTGAAATC
TAGTTCCAAACTATTTTGTCATTTTTAATTTTCGTATTAGCTTACGACGCTACACCCAGTTCCCATCTAT
TTTGTCACTCTTCCCTAAATAATCCTTAAAAACTCCATTTCCACCCCTCCCAGTTCCCAACTATTTTGTC
CGCCCACAGCGGGGCATTTTTCTTCCTGTTATGTTTTTAATCAAACATCCTGCCAACTCCATGTGACAAA
CCGTCATCTTCGGCTACTTTTTCTCTGTCACAGAATGAAAATTTTTCTGTCATCTCTTCGTTATTAATGT
TTGTAATTGACTGAATATCAACGCTTATTTGCAGCCTGAATGGCGAATGGG
[124 nt withheld, positions 3622-3745]
C
[91 nt withheld, positions 3747-3837]
A
[49 nt withheld, positions 3839-3887]
CCTTTGACGTTGGAGTCCACGTTCTT
[37 nt withheld, positions 3914-3950]
ACCCTATCTCGGTCTATTCTTTTGATTTATAAGGGATTTTGCCGATTTCGGCCTATTGGTTAAAAAATGA
GCTGATTTAACAAAAATTTAACGCGAATTTTAACAAAATATTAACGCTTACAATTTAGGTGGCACTTTTC
GGGGAAATGTGCGCGGAACCCCTATTTGTTTATTTTTCTAAATACATTCAAATATGTATCCGCTCATGAG
ACAATAACCCTGATAAATGCTTCAATAATATTGAAAAAGGAAGAGTATGAGTATTCAACATTTCCGTGTC
GCCCTTATTCCCTTTTTTGCGGCATTTTGCCTTCCTGTTTTTGCTCACCCAGAAACGCTGGTGAAAGTAA
AAGATGCTGAAGATCAGTTGGGTGCACGAGTGGGTTACATCGAACTGGATCTCAACAGCGGTAAGATCCT
TGAGAGTTTTCGCCCCGAAGAACGTTTTCCAATGATGAGCACTTTTAAAGTTCTGCTATGTGGCGCGGTA
TTATCCCGTATTGACGCCGGGCAAGAGCAACTCGGTCGCCGCATACACTATTCTCAGAATGACTTGGTTG
AGTACTCACCAGTCACAGAAAAGCATCTTACGGATGGCATGACAGTAAGAGAATTATGCAGTGCTGCCAT
AACCATGAGTGATAACACTGCGGCCAACTTACTTCTGACAACGATCGGAGGACCGAAGGAGCTAACCGCT
TTTTTGCACAACATGGGGGATCATGTAACTCGCCTTGATCGTTGGGAACCGGAGCTGAATGAAGCCATAC
CAAACGACGAGCGTGACACCACGATGCCTGTAGCAATGGCAACAACGTTGCGCAAACTATTAACTGGCGA
ACTACTTACTCTAGCTTCCCGGCAACAATTAATAGACTGGATGGAGGCGGATAAAGTTGCAGGACCACTT
CTGCGCTCGGCCCTTCCGGCTGGCTGGTTTATTGCTGATAAATCTGGAGCCGGTGAGCGTGGGTCTCGCG
GTATCATTGCAGCACTGGGGCCAGATGGTAAGCCCTCCCGTATCGTAGTTATCTACACGACGGGGAGTCA
GGCAACTATGGATGAACGAAATAGACAGATCGCTGAGATAGGTGCCTCACTGATTAAGCATTGGTAACTG
TCAGACCAAGTTTACTCATATATACTTTAGATTGATTTAAAACTTCATTTTTAATTTAAAAGGATCTAGG
TGAAGATCCTTTTTGATAATCTCATGACCAAAATCCCTTAACGTGAGTTTTCGTTCCACTGAGCGTCAGA
CCCCGTAGAAAAGATCAAAGGATCTTCTTGAGATCCTTTTTTTCTGCGCGTAATCTGCTGCTTGCAAACA
AAAAAACCACCGCTACCAGCGGTGGTTTTTTTGCCGGATCAAGAGCTACCAACTCTTTTTCCGAAGGTAA
CTGGCTTCAGCAGAGCGCAGATACCAAATACTGTTCTTCTAGTGTAGCCGTAGTTAGGCCACCACTTCAA
GAACTCTGTAGCACCGCCTACATACCTCGCTCTGCTAATCCTGTTACCAGTGGCTGCTGCCAGTGGCGAT
AAGTCGTGTCTTACCGGGTTGGACTCAAGACGATAGTTACCGGATAAGGCGCAGCGGTCGGGCTGAACGG
GGGGTTCGTGCACACAGCCCAGCTTGGAGCGAACGACCTACACCGAACTGAGATACCTACAGCGTGAGCT
ATGAGAAAGCGCCACGCTTCCCGAAGGGAGAAAGGCGGACAGGTATCCGGTAAGCGGCAGGGTCGGAACA
GGAGAGCGCACGAGGGAGCTTCCAGGGGGAAACGCCTGGTATCTTTATAGTCCTGTCGGGTTTCGCCACC
TCTGACTTGAGCGTCGATTTTTGTGATGCTCGTCAGGGGGGCGGAGCCTATGGAAAAACGCCAGCAACGC
GGCCTTTTTACGGTTCCTGGCCTTTTGCTGGCCTTTTGCTCACATGTTCTTTCCTGCGTTATCCCCTGAT
TCTGTGGATAACCGTATTACCGCCTTTGAGTGAGCTGATACCGCTCGCCGCAGCCGAACGACCGAGCGCA
GCGAGTCAGTGAGCGAGGAAGCGGAAGAGCGCCTGATGCGGTATTTTCTCCTTACGCATCTGTGCGGTAT
TTCACACCGCATAGACCAGCCGCGTAACCTGGCAAAATCGGTTACGGTTGAGTAATAAATGGATGCCCTG
CGTAAGCGGGTGTGGGCGGACAATAAAGTCTTAAACTGAACAAAATAGATCTAAACTATGACAATAAAGT
CTTAAACTAGACAGAATAGTTGTAAACTGAAATCAGTCCAGTTATGCTGTGAAAAAGCATACTGGACTTT
TGTTATGGCTAAAGCAAACTCTTCATTTTCTGAAGTGCAAATTGCCCGTCGTATTAAAGAGGGGCGTGGC
CAAGGGCATGGTAAAGACTATATTCGCGGCGTTGTGACAATTTACCGAACAACTCCGCGGCCGGGAAGCC
GATCTCGGCTTGAACGAATTGTTAGGTGGCGGTACTTGGGTCGATATCAAAGTGCATCACTTCTTCCCGT
ATGCCCAACTTTGTATAGAGAGCCACTGCGGGATCGTCACCGTAATCTGCTTGCACGTAGATCACATAAG
CACCAAGCGCGTTGGCCTCATGCTTGAGGAGATTGATGAGCGCGGTGGCAATGCCCTGCCTCCGGTGCTC
GCCGGAGACTGCGAGATCATAGATATAGATCTCACTACGCGGCTGCTCAAACTTGGGCAGAACGTAAGCC
GCGAGAGCGCCAACAACCGCTTCTTGGTCGAAGGCAGCAAGCGCGATGAATGTCTTACTACGGAGCAAGT
TCCCGAGGTAATCGGAGTCCGGCTGATGTTGGGAGTAGGTGGCTACGTCTCCGAACTCACGACCGAAAAG
ATCAAGAGCAGCCCGCATGGATTTGACTTGGTCAGGGCCGAGCCTACATGTGCGAATGATGCCCATACTT
GAGCCACCTAACTTTGTTTTAGGGCGACTGCCCTGCTGCGTAACATCGTTGCTGCTCCATAACATCAAAC
ATCGACCCACGGCGTAACGCGCTTGCTGCTTGGATGCCCGAGGCATAGACTGTACAAAAAAACAGTCATA
ACAAGCCATGAAAACCGCCACTGCGCCGTTACCACCGCTGCGTTCGGTCAAGGTTCTGGACCAGTTGCGT
GAGCGCATACGCTACTTGCATTACAGTTTACGAACCGAACAGGCTTATGTCAACTGGGTTCGTGCCTTCA
TCCGTTTCCACGGTGTGCGTCACCCGGCAACCTTGGGCAGCAGCGAAGTCGAGGCATTTCTGTCCTGGCT
GGCGAACGAGCGCAAGGTTTCGGTCTCCACGCATCGTCAGGCATTGGCGGCCTTGCTGTTCTTCTACGGC
AAGGTGCTGTGCACGGATCTGCCCTGGCTTCAGGAGATCGGAAGACCTCGGCCGTCGCGGCGCTTGCCGG
TGGTGCTGACCCCGGATGAAGTGGTTCGCATCCTCGGTTTTCTGGAAGGCGAGCATCGTTTGTTCGCCCA
GGACTCTAGCTATAGTTCTAGTGGTTGGCTACAGCTTGCATG
Features (pLannotate 1.2.2; 24 found; start..end, strand, type, name):
      1..141     -  repeat_region  AAV2 ITR: inverted terminal repeat of adeno-associated virus serotype 2 inverted
    166..406     +  promoter       U6 promoter: RNA polymerase III promoter for human U6 snRNA
    432..507     +  misc_RNA       gRNA scaffold: guide RNA scaffold for the Streptococcus pyogenes CRISPR/Cas9 system
    547..994     +  promoter       hSyn promoter: human synapsin I promoter; confers neuron-specific expression (Kügler et al., 2003)
   1319..2026    +  CDS            mCherry: mCherry is a basic (constitutively fluorescent) red fluorescent protein published in 2004, derived from Discosoma sp.. It is reported to be a very rapidly-maturing monomer with low acid sensitivity.
   2036..2624    +  misc_feature   WPRE: woodchuck hepatitis virus posttranscriptional regulatory element
   2639..2657    -  promoter       T7 promoter: promoter for bacteriophage T7 RNA polymerase
   2683..2817    +  polyA_signal   SV40 poly(A) signal: SV40 polyadenylation signal
   2881..2915    -  repeat_region  AAV2 ITR (fragment): inverted terminal repeat of adeno-associated virus serotype 2 inverted
   2926..2953    -  repeat_region  AAV2 ITR (fragment): inverted terminal repeat of adeno-associated virus serotype 2 inverted
   2957..2974    +  misc_feature   MCS (fragment): pUC18/19 multiple cloning site
   3078..3218    +  repeat_region  AAV2 ITR: inverted terminal repeat of adeno-associated virus serotype 2 inverted
   3221..3253    +  promoter       AmpR promoter (fragment): bla
   3273..3438    -  mobile_element Tn7L: mini-Tn7 element (left end of the Tn7 transposon) Tn7
   3601..3617    +  CDS            lacZα (fragment): LacZα fragment of β-galactosidase; lacZ fragment
   3622..4076    +  rep_origin     f1 ori (sequence partly withheld): f1 bacteriophage origin of replication; arrow indicates direction of (+) strand synthesis
   4102..4206    +  promoter       AmpR promoter: bla
   4207..5067    +  CDS            AmpR: β-lactamase; bla; confers resistance to ampicillin, carbenicillin, and related antibiotics
   5238..5826    +  rep_origin     ori: high-copy-number ColE1/pMB1/pBR322/pUC origin of replication
   6012..6063    -  misc_feature   bom (fragment): basis of mobility region from pBR322
   6131..6355    -  mobile_element Tn7R: mini-Tn7 element (right end of the Tn7 transposon) Tn7
   6422..6955    -  CDS            GmR: gentamycin acetyltransferase; aacC1; confers resistance to gentamycin
   7125..7153    -  promoter       Pc promoter: intI1 (promoter lies within the coding sequence); class 1 integron promoter
   7131..7478    -  CDS            YPR2_ECOLX (fragment): Protein predicted: Swiss-Prot protein existence level 4. From Escherichia coli.
