[The description below was written by a language model from this plasmid's Addgene catalogue record and pLannotate feature annotations shown in this document.]
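Description:
pFB-U6-sgNeuN-gRNA-hSyn-mCherry-WPRE-SV40pA is an AAV transfer plasmid carrying a CRISPR guide RNA against mouse Rbfox3 (NeuN) together with a neuronal fluorescent reporter. According to the record, it serves as the control gRNA vector for a set of gene-editing constructs built to study nicotinic acetylcholine receptors. The catalogue lists MLM3636, a U6-driven gRNA expression plasmid, as the backbone. The sequenced construct, however, also contains mini-Tn7 left and right ends and a gentamicin resistance gene. These are features of a pFastBac-type baculovirus shuttle vector and match the "pFB" prefix, so the gRNA cassette may have been moved from MLM3636 into an AAV/FastBac backbone, although the record does not say this. In E. coli the plasmid replicates from a high-copy ColE1/pUC origin and is selected with ampicillin. An f1 origin is also present.

Between AAV2 inverted terminal repeats, which allow the payload to be packaged into recombinant AAV, sit two independent expression units. A human U6 RNA polymerase III promoter drives the NeuN-targeting spacer fused to the Streptococcus pyogenes Cas9 gRNA scaffold; the spacer was cloned through a BsmBI site. Downstream, the neuron-specific human synapsin I promoter drives mCherry. A WPRE follows to boost transcript stability and expression, and an SV40 polyadenylation signal ends the unit. The mCherry signal therefore marks transduced neurons that also receive the guide. No Cas9 coding sequence is annotated, so the nuclease must be supplied separately, for example from a second vector or a Cas9-expressing animal. The annotation also shows additional ITR fragments near the 3′ end of the cassette, in addition to the two full-length ITRs.
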