Addgene plasmid #128346: pFB-U6-sgNeuN-gRNA-hSyn-mCherry-WPRE-SV40pA
Purpose: pAAV encoding control gRNA for CRISPR gRNAs listed above
Depositing lab: Ryan Drenan. Publication: Gene editing vectors for studying nicotinic acetylcholine receptors in cholinergic transmission. Peng C, Yan Y, Kim VJ, Engle SE, Berry JN, McIntosh JM, Neve RL, Drenan RM. Eur J Neurosci. 2018 May 19. doi: 10.1111/ejn.13957. PubMed 29779223.
Backbone
  Vector backbone: MLM3636
  Backbone manufacturer: Keith Joung (Addgene plasmid #43860)
  Vector type: Mammalian Expression, CRISPR
Growth in bacteria
  Bacterial resistance: Ampicillin, 100 μg/mL
  Growth temperature: 37°C
  Growth strain: DH5alpha
  Copy number: Unknown
Gene/Insert
  Gene/Insert name: Rbfox3 (NeuN)
  gRNA/shRNA sequence: GTCGGGGTCCCTGAACCGGA
  Species: M. musculus (mouse)
  Entrez Gene: Rbfox3 (a.k.a. Fox-3, Hrnbp3, NeuN, Neuna60)
  Cloning method: Restriction Enzyme; 5′ cloning site BsmBI (unknown if destroyed); 3′ cloning site Unknown (unknown if destroyed)
Terms and licenses: Academic/Nonprofit Terms; Industry Terms: Not Available to Industry
How to cite: pFB-U6-sgNeuN-gRNA-hSyn-mCherry-WPRE-SV40pA was a gift from Ryan Drenan (Addgene plasmid # 128346 ; http://n2t.net/addgene:128346 ; RRID:Addgene_128346)
